>Addgene plasmid #183379 | pMSCV-IRES-GFP-wombat-Caspase-4 | addgene full sequence | sequence record 361178 | Addgene NGS Result
TGGGTCAAGCCCTTTGTACACCCTAAGCCTCCGCCTCCTCTTCCTCCATCCGCCCCGTCTCTCCCCCTTG
AACCTCCTCGTTCGACCCCGCCTCGATCCTCCCTTTATCCAGCCCTCACTCCTTCTCTAGGCGCCGGAAT
TAGATCTCTCGAGATCGATGCGGCCGCGCCACCATGGAACAAAAACTCATCTCAGAAGAGGATCTGATGG
CTGATAAAAACACCAAGAATAATCTATTAAAGGATTTTGAATTACTGGGAAAGGACATAGTCAACAATGT
TTTGGACAATTTGCTGGAAAGTGACATACTGACATTGGAGGAAGACGAACAAGAGAAGTACCGTGAAGCT
CAAGCTGTCGCCAAAGCTGAAAAGAAAGCTAAGGTCCTGATAAATTCTTTCAGTCGGAAATTCCACTCCG
CAGGGCAAGTGTTGGCCGAAAGCCTGTTTAACAAAGATGAACGGGATGACAGTGATGAGGAGTCATTACC
TTCTGCTTCTGCAGCAAGCCAGGCCATGTCAGCTAAGCCCATGGGTACACTAAAGCTTTGTTCTCCAGAA
GATTTTCAAAGGCAGAGGAAAGAGAGGGAAGCAGAGATATACCCAGTGAAGGAGAAAGAAGGCCGTACAC
GGTTGGCTCTCATCATCTGTAACATAGAATTTAAACATCACTCTAAGAGGGCCGGAGCTGAAGTTGACAT
TGAAAGGATGAAAATCCTTCTTGAAGAGCTAGGATACAGTGTGAAAATCCTAAAGAACCTCACATCTTCG
GAAATGAAGTCAGCCCTGAGAAAGTTTGCTGCCCGCCCTGAGCACATATCATCTGATAGCACTTTTGTTG
TGTTCATGTCTCATGGTCTTCTGGATAGAATTTGTGGGAAAAATCATCACAAAGATGATCCAGATTTGCT
TGCTTATGACACCATATTCCAAATTCTAAACACTAAGAATTGCATCAATTTGAAAGATAAACCCAAGGTC
ATCATAATCCAGGCTTGTCGTGGACTGAACCATGGATTTACGTGGGCGAGTGATGCCCCAGAAATTGCTG
AAGACAGCCAAAGTCAACTGCAAGTCTTTGAGGATGACTCTGTCCAGAAGGCCCATTTAGAAAAGGACTT
CATTACTTTCTGCTCCTCAACTCCACATAATAAGTCTTGGAGAGACCCTAAAAATGGCTCCATCTTCATT
ATGGAGCTCATCCATTCTTTCCAACAGTATTCTTGGTGTTGCCACATAGAACAAATCTTCCGAAAGGTTC
AGAATGCATTTGAAACTCCCAAAGTTAAGACCCAAATGCCCACCATTGAAAGACTGTCCATGACCAGATA
TTTCTACCTCTTTCCAGGCAATTAAGTCGACGGTATCGATAAGCTTGATATCGAATTCCGCCCCCCCCCC
TAACGTTACTGGCCGAAGCCGCTTGGAATAAGGCCGGTGTGCGTTTGTCTATATGTTATTTTCCACCATA
TTGCCGTCTTTTGGCAATGTGAGGGCCCGGAAACCTGGCCCTGTCTTCTTGACGAGCATTCCTAGGGGTC
TTTCCCCTCTCGCCAAAGGAATGCAAGGTCTGTTGAATGTCGTGAAGGAAGCAGTTCCTCTGGAAGCTTC
TTGAAGACAAACAACGTCTGTAGCGACCCTTTGCAGGCAGCGGAACCCCCCACCTGGCGACAGGTGCCTC
TGCGGCCAAAAGCCACGTGTATAAGATACACCTGCAAAGGCGGCACAACCCCAGTGCCACGTTGTGAGTT
GGATAGTTGTGGAAAGAGTCAAATGGCTCTCCTCAAGCGTATTCAACAAGGGGCTGAAGGATGCCCAGAA
GGTACCCCATTGTATGGGATCTGATCTGGGGCCTCGGTGCACATGCTTTACATGTGTTTAGTCGAGGTTA
AAAAAACGTCTAGGCCCCCCGAACCACGGGGACGTGGTTTTCCTTTGAAAAACACGATGATAATATGGCC
ACAACCATGGTGAGCAAGGGCGAGGAGCTGTTCACCGGGGTGGTGCCCATCCTGGTCGAGCTGGACGGCG
ACGTAAACGGCCACAAGTTCAGCGTGTCTGGCGAGGGCGAGGGCGATGCCACCTACGGCAAGCTGACCCT
GAAGTTCATCTGCACCACCGGCAAGCTGCCCGTGCCCTGGCCCACCCTCGTGACCACCCTGACCTACGGC
GTGCAGTGCTTCAGCCGCTACCCCGACCACATGAAGCAGCACGACTTCTTCAAGTCCGCCATGCCCGAAG
GCTACGTCCAGGAGCGCACCATCTTCTTCAAGGACGACGGCAACTACAAGACCCGCGCCGAGGTGAAGTT
CGAGGGCGACACCCTGGTGAACCGCATCGAGCTGAAGGGCATCGACTTCAAGGAGGACGGCAACATCCTG
GGGCACAAGCTGGAGTACAACTACAACAGCCACAACGTCTATATCATGGCCGACAAGCAGAAGAACGGCA
TCAAGGCGAACTTCAAGATCCGCCACAACATCGAGGACGGCAGCGTGCAGCTCGCCGACCACTACCAGCA
GAACACCCCCATCGGCGACGGCCCCGTGCTGCTGCCCGACAACCACTACCTGAGCACCCAGTCCGCCCTG
AGCAAAGACCCCAACGAGAAGCGCGATCACATGGTCCTGCTGGAGTTCGTGACCGCCGCCGGGATCACTC
TCGGCATGGACGAGCTGTACAAGTAATGAATTAATTAAGAATTCGATAAAATAAAAGATTTTATTTAGTC
TCCAGAAAAAGGGGGGAATGAAAGACCCCACCTGTAGGTTTGGCAAGCTAGCTTAAGTAACGCCATTTTG
CAAGGCATGGAAAATACATAACTGAGAATAGAGAAGTTCAGATCAAGGTTAGGAACAGAGAGACAGCAGA
ATATGGGCCAAACAGGATATCTGTGGTAAGCAGTTCCTGCCCCGGCTCAGGGCCAAGAACAGATGGTCCC
CAGATGCGGTCCCGCCCTCAGCAGTTTCTAGAGAACCATCAGATGTTTCCAGGGTGCCCCAAGGACCTGA
AATGACCCTGTGCCTTATTTGAACTAACCAATCAGTTCGCTTCTCGCTTCTGTTCGCGCGCTTCTGCTCC
CCGAGCTCAATAAAAGAGCCCACAACCCCTCACTCGGCGCGCCAGTCCTCCGATAGACTGCGTCGCCCGG
GTACCCGTGTATCCAATAAACCCTCTTGCAGTTGCATCCGACTTGTGGTCTCGCTGTTCCTTGGGAGGGT
CTCCTCTGAGTGATTGACTACCCGTCAGCGGGGGTCTTTCATGGGTAACAGTTTCTTGAAGTTGGAGAAC
AACATTCTGAGGGTAGGAGTCGAATATTAAGTAATCCTGACTCAATTAGCCACTGTTTTGAATCCACATA
CTCCAATACTCCTGAAATAGTTCATTATGGACAGCGCAGAAAGAGCTGGGGAGAATTGTGAAATTGTTAT
CCGCTCACAATTCCACACAACATACGAGCCGGAAGCATAAAGTGTAAAGCCTGGGGTGCCTAATGAGTGA
GCTAACTCACATTAATTGCGTTGCGCTCACTGCCCGCTTTCCAGTCGGGAAACCTGTCGTGCCAGCTGCA
TTAATGAATCGGCCAACGCGCGGGGAGAGGCGGTTTGCGTATTGGGCGCTCTTCCGCTTCCTCGCTCACT
GACTCGCTGCGCTCGGTCGTTCGGCTGCGGCGAGCGGTATCAGCTCACTCAAAGGCGGTAATACGGTTAT
CCACAGAATCAGGGGATAACGCAGGAAAGAACATGTGAGCAAAAGGCCAGCAAAAGGCCAGGAACCGTAA
AAAGGCCGCGTTGCTGGCGTTTTTCCATAGGCTCCGCCCCCCTGACGAGCATCACAAAAATCGACGCTCA
AGTCAGAGGTGGCGAAACCCGACAGGACTATAAAGATACCAGGCGTTTCCCCCTGGAAGCTCCCTCGTGC
GCTCTCCTGTTCCGACCCTGCCGCTTACCGGATACCTGTCCGCCTTTCTCCCTTCGGGAAGCGTGGCGCT
TTCTCATAGCTCACGCTGTAGGTATCTCAGTTCGGTGTAGGTCGTTCGCTCCAAGCTGGGCTGTGTGCAC
GAACCCCCCGTTCAGCCCGACCGCTGCGCCTTATCCGGTAACTATCGTCTTGAGTCCAACCCGGTAAGAC
ACGACTTATCGCCACTGGCAGCAGCCACTGGTAACAGGATTAGCAGAGCGAGGTATGTAGGCGGTGCTAC
AGAGTTCTTGAAGTGGTGGCCTAACTACGGCTACACTAGAAGAACAGTATTTGGTATCTGCGCTCTGCTG
AAGCCAGTTACCTTCGGAAAAAGAGTTGGTAGCTCTTGATCCGGCAAACAAACCACCGCTGGTAGCGGTG
GTTTTTTTGTTTGCAAGCAGCAGATTACGCGCAGAAAAAAAGGATCTCAAGAAGATCCTTTGATCTTTTC
TACGGGGTCTGACGCTCAGTGGAACGAAAACTCACGTTAAGGGATTTTGGTCATGAGATTATCAAAAAGG
ATCTTCACCTAGATCCTTTTAAATTAAAAATGAAGTTTTAAATCAATCTAAAGTATATATGAGTAAACTT
GGTCTGACAGTTACCAATGCTTAATCAGTGAGGCACCTATCTCAGCGATCTGTCTATTTCGTTCATCCAT
AGTTGCCTGACTCCCCGTCGTGTAGATAACTACGATACGGGAGGGCTTACCATCTGGCCCCAGTGCTGCA
ATGATACCGCGAGACCCACGCTCACCGGCTCCAGATTTATCAGCAATAAACCAGCCAGCCGGAAGGGCCG
AGCGCAGAAGTGGTCCTGCAACTTTATCCGCCTCCATCCAGTCTATTAATTGTTGCCGGGAAGCTAGAGT
AAGTAGTTCGCCAGTTAATAGTTTGCGCAACGTTGTTGCCATTGCTACAGGCATCGTGGTGTCACGCTCG
TCGTTTGGTATGGCTTCATTCAGCTCCGGTTCCCAACGATCAAGGCGAGTTACATGATCCCCCATGTTGT
GCAAAAAAGCGGTTAGCTCCTTCGGTCCTCCGATCGTTGTCAGAAGTAAGTTGGCCGCAGTGTTATCACT
CATGGTTATGGCAGCACTGCATAATTCTCTTACTGTCATGCCATCCGTAAGATGCTTTTCTGTGACTGGT
GAGTACTCAACCAAGTCATTCTGAGAATAGTGTATGCGGCGACCGAGTTGCTCTTGCCCGGCGTCAATAC
GGGATAATACCGCGCCACATAGCAGAACTTTAAAAGTGCTCATCATTGGAAAACGTTCTTCGGGGCGAAA
ACTCTCAAGGATCTTACCGCTGTTGAGATCCAGTTCGATGTAACCCACTCGTGCACCCAACTGATCTTCA
GCATCTTTTACTTTCACCAGCGTTTCTGGGTGAGCAAAAACAGGAAGGCAAAATGCCGCAAAAAAGGGAA
TAAGGGCGACACGGAAATGTTGAATACTCATACTCTTCCTTTTTCAATATTATTGAAGCATTTATCAGGG
TTATTGTCTCATGAGCGGATACATATTTGAATGTATTTAGAAAAATAAACAAATAGGGGTTCCGCGCACA
TTTCCCCGAAAAGTGCCACCTGACGTCTAAGAAACCATTATTATCATGACATTAACCTATAAAAATAGGC
GTATCACGAGGCCCTTTCGTCTCGCGCGTTTCGGTGATGACGGTGAAAACCTCTGACACATGCAGCTCCC
GGAGACGGTCACAGCTTGTCTGTAAGCGGATGCCGGGAGCAGACAAGCCCGTCAGGGCGCGTCAGCGGGT
GTTGGCGGGTGTCGGGGCTGGCTTAACTATGCGGCATCAGAGCAGATTGTACTGAGAGTGCACCATATGC
GGTGTGAAATACCGCACAGATGCGTAAGGAGAAAATACCGCATCAGGCGCCATTCGCCATTCAGGCTGCG
CAACTGTTGGGAAGGGCGATCGGTGCGGGCCTCTTCGCTATTACGCCAGCTGGCGAAAGGGGGATGTGCT
GCAAGGCGATTAAGTTGGGTAACGCCAGGGTTTTCCCAGTCACGACGTTGTAAAACGACGGCGCAAGGAA
TGGTGCATGCAAGGAGATGGCGCCCAACAGTCCCCCGGCCACGGGGCCTGCCACCATACCCACGCCGAAA
CAAGCGCTCATGAGCCCGAAGTGGCGAGCCCGATCTTCCCCATCGGTGATGTCGGCGATATAGGCGCCAG
CAACCGCACCTGTGGCGCCGGTGATGCCGGCCACGATGCGTCCGGCGTAGAGGCGATTAGTCCAATTTGT
TAAAGACAGGATATCAGTGGTCCAGGCTCTAGTTTTGACTCAACAATATCACCAGCTGAAGCCTATAGAG
TACGAGCCATAGATAAAATAAAAGATTTTATTTAGTCTCCAGAAAAAGGGGGGAATGAAAGACCCCACCT
GTAGGTTTGGCAAGCTAGCTTAAGTAACGCCATTTTGCAAGGCATGGAAAATACATAACTGAGAATAGAG
AAGTTCAGATCAAGGTTAGGAACAGAGAGACAGCAGAATATGGGCCAAACAGGATATCTGTGGTAAGCAG
TTCCTGCCCCGGCTCAGGGCCAAGAACAGATGGTCCCCAGATGCGGTCCCGCCCTCAGCAGTTTCTAGAG
AACCATCAGATGTTTCCAGGGTGCCCCAAGGACCTGAAATGACCCTGTGCCTTATTTGAACTAACCAATC
AGTTCGCTTCTCGCTTCTGTTCGCGCGCTTCTGCTCCCCGAGCTCAATAAAAGAGCCCACAACCCCTCAC
TCGGCGCGCCAGTCCTCCGATAGACTGCGTCGCCCGGGTACCCGTATTCCCAATAAAGCCTCTTGCTGTT
TGCATCCGAATCGTGGACTCGCTGATCCTTGGGAGGGTCTCCTCAGATTGATTGACTGCCCACCTCGGGG
GTCTTTCATTTGGAGGTTCCACCGAGATTTGGAGACCCCTGCCCAGGGACCACCGACCCCCCCGCCGGGA
GGTAAGCTGGCCAGCGGTCGTTTCGTGTCTGTCTCTGTCTTTGTGCGTGTTTGTGCCGGCATCTAATGTT
TGCGCCTGCGTCTGTACTAGTTAGCTAACTAGCTCTGTATCTGGCGGACCCGTGGTGGAACTGACGAGTT
CTGAACACCCGGCCGCAACCCTGGGAGACGTCCCAGGGACTTTGGGGGCCGTTTTTGTGGCCCGACCTGA
GGAAGGGAGTCGATGTGGAATCCGACCCCGTCAGGATATGTGGTTCTGGTAGGAGACGAGAACCTAAAAC
AGTTCCCGCCTCCGTCTGAATTTTTGCTTTCGGTTTGGAACCGAAGCCGCGCGTCTTGTCTGCTGCAGCG
CTGCAGCATCGTTCTGTGTTGTCTCTGTCTGACTGTGTTTCTGTATTTGTCTGAAAATTAGGGCCAGACT
GTTACCACTCCCTTAAGTTTGACCTTAGGTCACTGGAAAGATGTCGAGCGGATCGCTCACAACCAGTCGG
TAGATGTCAAGAAGAGACGTTGGGTTACCTTCTGCTCTGCAGAATGGCCAACCTTTAACGTCGGATGGCC
GCGAGACGGCACCTTTAACCGAGACCTCATCACCCAGGTTAAGATCAAGGTCTTTTCACCTGGCCCGCAT
GGACACCCAGACCAGGTCCCCTACATCGTGACCTGGGAAGCCTTGGCTTTTGACCCCCCTCCC
Features (pLannotate 1.2.2; 20 found; start..end, strand, type, name):
    207..1352    +  CDS            CASP4: CASP4_HUMAN - Also known as ICH2 From Homo sapiens (Human).
   1356..1389    -  misc_feature   MCS (fragment): pBluescript multiple cloning site
   1491..1953    +  misc_feature   IRES: internal ribosome entry site (IRES) of the encephalomyocarditis virus (EMCV)
   1967..2686    +  CDS            EGFP: the original enhanced GFP (Yang et al., 1996) mammalian codon-optimized
   2748..3262    +  LTR            3' LTR: 3' long terminal repeat from murine embryonic stem cell virus
   3424..3440    -  protein_bind   lac operator: The lac repressor binds to the lac operator to inhibit transcription in E. coli. This inhibition can be relieved by adding lactose or isopropyl-β-D-thiogalactopyranoside (IPTG). lac repressor encoded by lacI
   3448..3478    -  promoter       lac promoter: promoter for the E. coli lac operon
   3493..3514    -  protein_bind   CAP binding site: CAP binding activates transcription in the presence of cAMP. E. coli catabolite activator protein
   3527..3619    -  CDS            lacI (fragment): lac repressor; lacI; The lac repressor binds to the lac operator to inhibit transcription in E. coli. This inhibition can be relieved by adding lactose or isopropyl-β-D-thiogalactopyranoside (IPTG).
   3802..4390    -  rep_origin     ori: high-copy-number ColE1/pMB1/pBR322/pUC origin of replication
   4561..5421    -  CDS            AmpR: β-lactamase; bla; confers resistance to ampicillin, carbenicillin, and related antibiotics
   5422..5526    -  promoter       AmpR promoter: bla
   5621..5656    +  CDS            rop (fragment): Rop protein, which maintains plasmids at low copy number; rop
   5758..5857    +  misc_feature   bom (fragment): basis of mobility region from pBR322
   5863..6012    -  CDS            lacZα (fragment): LacZα fragment of β-galactosidase; lacZ fragment
   6012..6213    -  CDS            TcR (fragment): tetracycline efflux protein; tet; confers resistance to tetracycline
   6214..6312    +  CDS            env (fragment): murine leukemia virus gPr80 envelope polyprotein precursor; env; proteolytically cleaved into gp70SU and p15TM subunits
   6354..6870    +  LTR            5' LTR: 5' long terminal repeat from murine embryonic stem cell virus
   6934..7275    +  misc_feature   MESV Ψ: packaging signal of murine embryonic stem cell virus
   7342..135     +  CDS            gag (truncated) (across the origin): truncated Moloney murine leukemia virus (MMLV) gag gene lacking the start codon
