[The description below was written by a language model from this plasmid's Addgene catalogue record and pLannotate feature annotations shown in this document.]
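Description:
pMSCV-IRES-GFP-wombat-Caspase-4 is a gammaretroviral transfer vector built on the pMSCV-IRES-EGFP backbone, intended for stable expression of an inflammatory caspase in mammalian cells by retroviral transduction. The full sequenced plasmid is about 7.6 kb. In bacteria it is maintained through a high-copy ColE1/pUC-type origin and selected with ampicillin via the β-lactamase gene. The backbone also carries non-functional remnants of lac, rop, bom, tetracycline-resistance and env sequences left over from earlier cloning vectors.

The viral portion is flanked by 5' and 3' long terminal repeats from murine embryonic stem cell virus. It includes the MESV Ψ packaging signal and a truncated, start-codon-deficient gag segment, which allow the genomic RNA to be encapsidated when the viral proteins are supplied in trans by a packaging system. The 5' LTR acts as the promoter for a single bicistronic transcript. The first cistron is caspase-4 from the common wombat (Vombatus ursinus), an insert of roughly 1.1 kb cloned between NotI and SalI and recorded as carrying an N-terminal Myc tag for detection. The automated annotation labels this open reading frame by its similarity to human CASP4 and does not call the tag separately. Downstream, an EMCV internal ribosome entry site drives cap-independent translation of EGFP from the same message, so green fluorescence marks transduced cells and allows them to be sorted or tracked without drug selection.

The associated work concerns the evolution and re-engineering of caspase-4, an LPS receptor. This suggests that the construct serves to express the wombat orthologue for comparison of caspase function across mammalian species.
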