Addgene plasmid #183379: pMSCV-IRES-GFP-wombat-Caspase-4
Purpose: Stable expression of mammalian inflammatory caspase gene in mammalian cells by retroviral transduction
Depositing lab: Jonathan Kagan. Depositing organization: Boston Children's Hospital. Publication: Evolution-inspired redesign of the LPS receptor caspase-4 into an interleukin-1beta converting enzyme. Devant P, Cao A, Kagan JC. Sci Immunol. 2021 Aug 10;6(62). doi: 10.1126/sciimmunol.abh3567. PubMed 34734155.
Backbone
  Vector backbone: pMSCV-IRES-EGFP
  Backbone size w/o insert (bp): 6400
  Vector type: Retroviral
Growth in bacteria
  Bacterial resistance: Ampicillin, 100 μg/mL
  Growth temperature: 37°C
  Growth strain: NEB Stable
  Copy number: High Copy
Gene/Insert
  Gene/Insert name: Caspase-4
  Species: Vombatus ursinus
  Insert size (bp): 1100
  Promoter: MESV
  Tag / fusion protein: Myc (N terminal on insert)
  Cloning method: Restriction Enzyme; 5′ cloning site NotI (not destroyed); 3′ cloning site SalI (not destroyed)
  Sequencing primers: 5′ MSCV-fwd; 3′ MSCV-rev
Terms and licenses: Academic/Nonprofit Terms; Industry Terms: Not Available to Industry
How to cite: pMSCV-IRES-GFP-wombat-Caspase-4 was a gift from Jonathan Kagan (Addgene plasmid # 183379 ; http://n2t.net/addgene:183379 ; RRID:Addgene_183379)
